>Addgene plasmid #118561 | pMRE-Tn7-145 | addgene full sequence | sequence record 226474 | Addgene NGS Result
ACTGCCAGGAATTGGGGATCGGATTCGAGCTTTAGTACCTAGATTTAGATGTCTAAAAAGCGGGGTACCG
AGGACGCGTCAATTCTCGAATTGACATAAGCCTGTTCGGTTCGTAAACTGTAATGCAAGTAGCGTATGCG
CTCACGCAACTGGTCCAGAACCTTGACCGAACGCAGCGGTGGTAACGGCGCAGTGGCGGTTTTCATGGCT
TGTTATGACTGTTTTTTTGTACAGTCTATGCCTCGGGCATCCAAGCAGCAAGCGCGTTACGCCGTGGGTC
GATGTTTGATGTTATGGAGCAGCAACGATGTTACGCAGCAGCAACGATGTTACGCAGCAGGGCAGTCGCC
CTAAAACAAAGTTAGGTGGCTCAAGTATGGGCATCATTCGCACATGTAGGCTCGGCCCTGACCAAGTCAA
ATCCATGCGGGCTGCTCTTGATCTTTTCGGTCGTGAGTTCGGAGACGTAGCCACCTACTCCCAACATCAG
CCGGACTCCGATTACCTCGGGAACTTGCTCCGTAGTAAGACATTCATCGCGCTTGCTGCCTTCGACCAAG
AAGCGGTTGTTGGCGCTCTCGCGGCTTACGTTCTGCCCAAGTTTGAGCAGCCGCGTAGTGAGATCTATAT
CTATGATCTCGCAGTCTCCGGCGAGCACCGGAGGCAGGGCATTGCCACCGCGCTCATCAATCTCCTCAAG
CATGAGGCCAACGCGCTTGGTGCTTATGTGATCTACGTGCAAGCAGATTACGGTGACGATCCCGCAGTGG
CTCTCTATACAAAGTTGGGCATACGGGAAGAAGTGATGCACTTTGATATCGACCCAAGTACCGCCACCTA
AAGCTCGCACGCTGCCGCAAGCACTCAGGGCGCAAGGGCTGCTAAAGGAAGCGGAACACGTAGAAAGCCA
GTCCGCAGAAACGGTGCTGACCCCGGATGAATGTCAGCTACTGGGCTATCTGGACAAGGGAAAACGCAAG
CGCAAAGAGAAAGCAGGTAGCTTGCAGTGGGCTTACATGGCGATAGCTAGACTGGGCGGTCTTATGGACA
GCAAGCGAACCGGAATTGCCAGCTGGGGCGCCCTCTGGTAAGGTTGGGAAGCCCTGCAAAGTAAACTGGA
TGGCTTTCTTGCCGCCAAGGATCTGATGGCGCAGGGGATCAAGATCTGATCAAGAGACAGGATACTAGTG
GAGGAAGAAAAAATGGTGAGCAAGGGCGAGGCAGTGATCAAGGAGTTCATGCGGTTCAAGGTGCACATGG
AGGGCTCCATGAACGGCCACGAGTTCGAGATCGAGGGCGAGGGCGAGGGCCGCCCCTACGAGGGCACCCA
GACCGCCAAGCTGAAGGTGACCAAGGGTGGCCCCCTGCCCTTCTCCTGGGACATCCTGTCCCCTCAGTTC
ATGTACGGCTCCAGGGCCTTCATCAAGCACCCCGCCGACATCCCCGACTACTATAAGCAGTCCTTCCCCG
AGGGCTTCAAGTGGGAGCGCGTGATGAACTTCGAGGACGGCGGCGCCGTGACCGTGACCCAGGACACCTC
CCTGGAGGACGGCACCCTGATCTACAAGGTGAAGCTCCGCGGCACCAACTTCCCTCCTGACGGCCCCGTA
ATGCAGAAGAAGACAATGGGCTGGGAAGCGTCCACCGAGCGGTTGTACCCCGAGGACGGCGTGCTGAAGG
GCGACATTAAGATGGCCCTGCGCCTGAAGGACGGCGGCCGCTACCTGGCGGACTTCAAGACCACCTACAA
GGCCAAGAAGCCCGTGCAGATGCCCGGCGCCTACAACGTCGACCGCAAGTTGGACATCACCTCCCACAAC
GAGGACTACACCGTGGTGGAACAGTACGAACGCTCCGAGGGCCGCCACTCCACCGGCGGCATGGACGAGC
TGTACAAGTAAGTAATTAGCTGAGCTTGGACTCCTGTTGATAGATCCAGTAATGACCTCAGAACTCCATC
TGGATTTGTTCAGAACGCTCGGTTGCCGCCGGGCGTTTTTTATTGGTGAGAATCCAAGCTAGCTTGGCGA
GATTTTCAGGAGCTAAGGAAGCTAAAATGGAGAAAAAAATCACTGGATATACCACCGTTGATATATCCCA
ATGGCATCGTAAAGAACATTTTGAGGCATTTCAGTCAGTTGCTCAATGTACCTATAACCAGACCGTTCAG
CTGGATATTACGGCCTTTTTAAAGACCGTAAAGAAAAATAAGCACAAGTTTTATCCGGCCTTTATTCACA
TTCTTGCCCGCCTGATGAATGCTCATCCGGAATTTCGTATGGCAATGAAAGACGGTGAGCTGGTGATATG
GGATAGTGTTCACCCTTGTTACACCGTTTTCCATGAGCAAACTGAAACGTTTTCATCGCTCTGGAGTGAA
TACCACGACGATTTCCGGCAGTTTCTACACATATATTCGCAAGATGTGGCGTGTTACGGTGAAAACCTGG
CCTATTTCCCTAAAGGGTTTATTGAGAATATGTTTTTCGTCTCAGCCAATCCCTGGGTGAGTTTCACCAG
TTTTGATTTAAACGTGGCCAATATGGACAACTTCTTCGCCCCCGTTTTCACCATGGGCAAATATTATACG
CAAGGCGACAAGGTGCTGATGCCGCTGGCGATTCAGGTTCATCATGCCGTTTGTGATGGCTTCCATGTCG
GCAGAATGCTTAATGAATTACAACAGTACTGCGATGAGTGGCAGGGCGGGGCGTAATTTTTTTAAGGCAG
TTATTGGTGCCCTTAAACGCCTGGGGTAATGACTCTCTAGCTTGAGGCATCAAATAAAACGAAAGGCTCA
GTCGAAAGACTGGGCCTTTCGTTTTATCTGTTGTTTGTCGGTGAACGCTCTCCTGAGTAGGACAAATCCG
CCGCTAGGAGCTTGCGGCCGCCAGGGGATCTGATTAATTAAAACGTGGCTTACTAGGATCCGATATCATT
TAAATCTAGGGATAACAGGGTAATACTAGTGTCGACCAACCAGATAAGTGAAATCTAGTTCCAAACTATT
TTGTCATTTTTAATTTTCGTATTAGCTTACGACGCTACACCCAGTTCCCATCTATTTTGTCACTCTTCCC
TAAATAATCCTTAAAAACTCCATTTCCACCCCTCCCAGTTCCCAACTATTTTGTCCGCCCACAGGCTGAA
AGCGCTATTTCTTCCAGAATTGCCATGATTTTTTCCCCACGGGAGGCGTCACTGGCTCCCGTGTTGTCGG
CAGCTTTGATTCGATAAGCAGCATCGCCTGTTTCAGGCTGTCTATGTGTGACTGTTGAGCTGTAACAAGT
TGTCTCAGGTGTTCAATTTCATGTTCTAGTTGCTTTGTTTTACTGGTTTCACCTGTTCTATTAGGTGTTA
CATGCTGTTCATCTGTTACATTGTCGATCTGTTCATGGTGAACAGCTTTAAATGCACCAAAAACTCGTAA
AAGCTCTGATGTATCTATCTTTTTTACACCGTTTTCATCTGTGCATATGGACAGTTTTCCCTTTGATATG
TAACGGTGAACAGTTGTTCTACTTTTGTTTGTTAGTCTTGATGCTTCACTGATAGATACAAGAGCCATAA
GAACCTCAGATCCTTCCGTATTTAGCCAGTATGTTCTCTAGTGTGGTTCGTTGTTTTTGCGTGAGCCATG
AGAACGAACCATTGAGATCATACTTACTTTGCATGTCACTCAAAAATTTTGCCTCAAAACTGGTGAGCTG
AATTTTTGCAGTTAAAGCATCGTGTAGTGTTTTTCTTAGTCCGTTATGTAGGTAGGAATCTGATGTAATG
GTTGTTGGTATTTTGTCACCATTCATTTTTATCTGGTTGTTCTCAAGTTCGGTTACGAGATCCATTTGTC
TATCTAGTTCAACTTGGAAAATCAACGTATCAGTCGGGCGGCCTCGCTTATCAACCACCAATTTCATATT
GCTGTAAGTGTTTAAATCTTTACTTATTGGTTTCAAAACCCATTGGTTAAGCCTTTTAAACTCATGGTAG
TTATTTTCAAGCATTAACATGAACTTAAATTCATCAAGGCTAATCTCTATATTTGCCTTGTGAGTTTTCT
TTTGTGTTAGTTCTTTTAATAACCACTCATAAATCCTCATAGAGTATTTGTTTTCAAAAGACTTAACATG
TTCCAGATTATATTTTATGAATTTTTTTAACTGGAAAAGATAAGGCAATATCTCTTCACTAAAAACTAAT
TCTAATTTTTCGCTTGAGAACTTGGCATAGTTTGTCCACTGGAAAATCTCAAAGCCTTTAACCAAAGGAT
TCCTGATTTCCACAGTTCTCGTCATCAGCTCTCTGGTTGCTTTAGCTAATACACCATAAGCATTTTCCCT
ACTGATGTTCATCATCTGAACGTATTGGTTATAAGTGAACGATACCGTCCGTTCTTTCCTTGTAGGGTTT
TCAATCGTGGGGTTGAGTAGTGCCACACAGCATAAAATTAGCTTGGTTTCATGCTCCGTTAAGTCATAGC
GACTAATCGCTAGTTCATTTGCTTTGAAAACAACTAATTCAGACATACATCTCAATTGGTCTAGGTGATT
TTAATCACTATACCAATTGAGATGGGCTAGTCAATGATAATTACTAGTCCTTTTCCTTTGAGTTGTGGGT
ATCTGTAAATTCTGCTAGACCTTTGCTGGAAAACTTGTAAATTCTGCTAGACCCTCTGTAAATTCCGCTA
GACCTTTGTGTGTTTTTTTTGTTTATATTCAAGTGGTTATAATTTATAGAATAAAGAAAGAATAAAAAAA
GATAAAAAGAATAGATCCCAGCCCTGTGTATAACTCACTACTTTAGTCAGTTCCGCAGTATTACAAAAGG
ATGTCGCAAACGCTGTTTGCTCCTCTACAAAACAGACCTTAAAACCCTAAAGGCTTAAGTAGCACCCTCG
CAAGCTCGGGCAAATCGCTGAATATTCCTTTTGTCTCCGACCATCAGGCACCTGAGTCGCTGTCTTTTTC
GTGACATTCAGTTCGCTGCGCTCACGGCTCTGGCAGTGAATGGGGGTAAATGGCACTACAGGCGCCTTTT
ATGGATTCATGCAAGGAAACTACCCATAATACAAGAAAAGCCCGTCACGGGCTTCTCAGGGCGTTTTATG
GCGGGTCTGCTATGTGGTGCTATCTGACTTTTTGCTGTTCAGCAGTTCCTGCCCTCTGATTTTCCAGTCT
GACCACTTCGGATTATCCCGTGACAGGTCATTCAGACTGGCTAATGCACCCAGTAAGGCAGCGGTATCAT
CAACAGGCTTACCCGTCTTACTGTCGGGGATCGACGCTCTCCCTTATGCGACTCCTGCATTAGGAAGCAG
CCCAGTAGTAGGTTGAGGCCGTTGAGCACCGCCGCCGCAAGGAATGGTGCATGCAAGGAGATGGCGCCCA
ACAGTCCCCCGGCCACGGGGCCTGCCACCATACCCACGCCGAAACAAGCGCTCATGAGCCCGAAGTGGCG
AGCCCGATCTTCCCCATCGGTGATGTCGGCGATATAGGCGCCAGCAACCGCACCTGTGGCGCCGGTGATG
CCGCCGGGCAGGATAGGTGAAGTAGGCCCACCCGCGAGCGGGTGTTCCTTCTTCACTGTCCCTTATTCGC
ACCTGGCGGTGCTCAACGGGAATCCTGCTCTGCGAGGCTGGCCGGCGGCG
[125 nt withheld, positions 5651-5775]
AATCAATCTAAAGTATATATGAGTAAACTTGGTCTGACAGTTACCAATGCTTAATCAGTGAGGCACCTAT
CTCAGCGATCTGTCTATTTCGTTCATCCATAGTTGCCTGACTCCCCGTCGTGTAGATAACTACGATACGG
GAGGGCTTACCATCTGGCCCCAGTGCTGCAATGATACCGCGAGACCCACGCTCACCGGCTCCAGATTTAT
CAGCAATAAACCAGCCAGCCGGAAGGGCCGAGCGCAGAAGTGGTCCTGCAACTTTATCCGCCTCCATCCA
GTCTATTAATTGTTGCCGGGAAGCTAGAGTAAGTAGTTCGCCAGTTAATAGTTTGCGCAACGTTGTTGCC
ATTGCTGCAGGCATCGTGGTGTCACGCTCGTCGTTTGGTATGGCTTCATTCAGCTCCGGTTCCCAACGAT
CAAGGCGAGTTACATGATCCCCCATGTTGTGCAAAAAAGCGGTTAGCTCCTTCGGTCCTCCGATCGTTGT
CAGAAGTAAGTTGGCCGCAGTGTTATCACTCATGGTTATGGCAGCACTGCATAATTCTCTTACTGTCATG
CCATCCGTAAGATGCTTTTCTGTGACTGGTGAGTACTCAACCAAGTCATTCTGAGAATAGTGTATGCGGC
GACCGAGTTGCTCTTGCCCGGCGTCAACACGGGATAATACCGCGCCACATAGCAGAACTTTAAAAGTGCT
CATCATTGGAAAACGTTCTTCGGGGCGAAAACTCTCAAGGATCTTACCGCTGTTGAGATCCAGTTCGATG
TAACCCACTCGTGCACCCAACTGATCTTCAGCATCTTTTACTTTCACCAGCGTTTCTGGGTGAGCAAAAA
CAGGAAGGCAAAATGCCGCAAAAAAGGGAATAAGGGCGACACGGAAATGTTGAATACTCATACTCTTCCT
TTTTCAATATTATTGAAGCATTTATCAGGGTTATTGTCTCATGAGCGGATACATATTTGAATGTATTTAG
AAAAATAAACAAAAGAGTTTGTAGAAACGCAAAAAGGCCATCCGTCAGGATGGCCTTCTGCTTAATTTGA
TGCCTGGCAGTTTATGGCGGGCGTCCTGCCCGCCACCCTCCGGGCCGTTGCTTCGCAACGTTCAAATCCG
CTCCCGGCGGATTTGTCCTACTCAGGAGAGCGTTCACCGACAAACAACAGATAAAACGAAAGGCCCAGTC
TTTCGACTGAGCCTTTCGTTTTATTTGATGCCTGGCAGTTCCCTACTCTCGCATGGGGAGACCCCACACT
ACCATCGGCGCTACGGCGTTTCACTTCTGAGTTCGGCATGGGGTCAGGTGGGACCACCGCGCTACTGCCG
CCAGGCAAATTCTGTTTTATCAGACCGCTTCTGCGTTCTGATTTAATCTGTATCAGGCTGAAAATCTTCT
CTCATCCGCCAAAACAGCCAAGCTTGCATGCCTGCAGGTCGACTCTAGAGGATCCCCTAAAAATAATGAC
CGAGCTAGCTCTAACTGTGGGATGTGATAACGAGTCTTGCTATATGGTGTTTCAGCTTCGTAAATAAATG
AACTCTGCGCTCCATCCTTGTTGCGTACGGAAGCAAAGGACGAGAGATTAGGAAAATCGATTATTTTGGC
TCGTTGAAGATCCGATGCTTCAAACTCAATCACACGATCCGCCTTATTTATTTGCTTTGTTGTACTGTTA
ACCACCTTAGCTCGACTTAATAAAGGCAAATGAGTAAATCGAGTCCATTTCCGTTCTTGCATTGGATTAA
ACCAAACAAAAATACGCCACTCCTTATGACCCGAGTTACGGAATAAATGACCAATATGTACAACCTGCAC
ATTGTCATTAAATGTAGCTAGCCTAACCACTCACTCTTCCCCATAAACCATTTCCAAGAATCTTTGTGCT
TCCTCAGTTATCCGCTCTTTAGATAACGTTGCACTTCTTAATAATCGCCAGCGCCTAAGCTCAACATCTT
CCTGTTTAAGCTTAATAAAAGCTTGGCTAATCCGTCTAATTTGATAATCTTCCACACTCTCTGAGTAACG
CTTTAAGCAAAGCGCTACCAAAGGCAGTTTCTGTAGATTTTTTGCAAGAGAGGTTCCGTTAGGAGTTTGC
TTTAACAGCCAGCTCGATGTCGCTCTTGGGTGATCAAGGCTACTATCTAGACGCTTTATGATTCTTAATA
GTTGTCGTACAGCAATTCGATCTCTTTGGTTCCAATCAACTCTAGGGGCGGGTGCCAGACGCTCTTGTTG
ATGCTGTTGATTCCAGTGAACTAGCCAATCCCTGTCATGTCGGTAAAGCCAAGCGTATAGCACCCCACCC
TCTAAAGACTGTCTTGCCGCCTTAATTCCTTGGTATTTATGCACTAGTTGCTGCCAGTCTTTATGCTTAA
CAGATAAATCTTCAGAGTTAGGTTGCACAGACTGGCTAACAGGTCTTGTCGTTATAGAGTGCTCAGTAAG
AGCACTTGCCTGCTGTAGCGCTTCTATAACCGTTAGTTTTGGCAATAAGGCTTGCCACACAATACTATGC
TGTAAATAACTAAAGGCTTTTCTATGCTTACGGAATATACTTTTCAGCCAACACGTGTCCTTGTTCTCTG
CCAACTTTAAATCCAGTTTCTCTAGTGCCTCATCACTAAAAGTCTGCCTCACTCTCTCCGCCACCAAGTC
ATGACGAATGTGCTTGCTTTTGGTTAGCCCTAGATCCTGCGCTAAGCGCTGATAAAACAGCGTCCACTGC
TCAAGGCTTGGGGAAAGCTCTTGCGCTCGTGGAGCATCTAACAGAGGGGCTATATAAGCAGCTAGTGCTG
TTAATTGAGATAGGGAGTCTTTGGGGTAGTCTGAAAGCAGCTCAGTATGACCCAAAGCCCAAAATTGATG
TCGGTGATCATCTACAGCTCTATCAAAGAAGACTAAAGCACCGTGTTTTGGACAATATGGCAAAGCGGGC
AAATACCAATCTCGTTGCCAAAAGGCTTCCCCATACCTATTTAGCTGAAGAGCAACGCAATCAGGGCAGT
ATCTAAAGCGGTTATCGCTCTTAACTCTAGAAGCAGCGACTCCTAGCATTAAATGCACCGCACCTTGCGC
TTGGTACTCCATTAACCGAATAGCTTCGTCTCGGCGCTCCTTGCCTACAAACGGAGCATATAAAGGGAAT
AAGGTATGCTCATAAATAAGCTGCTGAACAGCGTAACGTCCTGTTTGATGTAGATGTCTTGCTATCACAC
CTAAATGCGAGGGCAGACCTAAGGTAGCGACCACCTTGCGGTTGCCATACACCTCATCCAACAGCTGCTT
AGGACTAACAATCCCTTGATAAACGCCTGCCCGTGCAATAGTGCTATAAATCAGCTCATTCGAGTACGGA
ACAGGAAAGTTTCTCATGGCTAACCTGCTTGTTTAAATAAGCTCGCCATATCCACTATTACCCCTTTCCC
TTTTAACCGTTCATGCATGGTTTTTTCAGGTTGGCGTTGTGAATAGATATAACGTAAATCCGTATCAGGC
AAGCTATCCCAGTCGCTGGGCTTGACTACCTTTATAGCCGAAACCTTTTTACTCTTGGAGGGCTTTTCTA
GTTCTGACACTACCGTTTCGCCTTCCATCAACCACTGCAAAACAAGAGGCAGTAACTTTTGTCTTGTCAT
CGTTGGATTCTGGCTAAACGCTTTTTTAATAGTGGGAATTAACAGGCTTGAATCGTAATCCTCTTTCAGC
ATCAGATATAAATGACGCTGATCTTCGGTATCTAACTCTTGAAGGGCTTTTTCTTCTGGTGTTTGTTCTT
GTATCGCTGCGATATCTAGCTGAAGTTGGATTAACCGTTTATCAATCTCGGGAACGACTAGATCAGAATA
ACGAGCAATGCGTTCTGGGATACCCGAGCGTAATGCCTCTAGCATGGGGTGCACAGGCTTTAACTCATCT
TGATACACTTGCCGCAATAAACCAGCGGTAATACGCTCATTGCCTAAAGCTAGCGCACGGAGCTGAGCGA
GTACAAAAAGTTTTACTACAATGTCCATCACTCCTTGGCTTAGCTCATACCACACATCACGGACCTCATC
CGATAACAGCGCATCTTTGCGTTGTAAAAGCTGTAATTGCCAAAGATTATCCGTAAAAGCGATCCACTCT
TGATTGGGCTTTCCACGTTGCGTTTGTTGTATAGGATCCCAGAATATAGCTCCAAACCCTGCCCCTCTAC
GTGCAGACCGCAAATCAGCCTCAAAAATCTCTCGTGCTTTAGGGGTACCAATCAACATCACTGGTACGCC
AATAATATTCACCATCGTCACAAAAAAGTTCAGCATCTCTTGAGATCCACCCGAACGAGAGCGGCTTAAA
TGCTGAATTTCATCAATAACCAACAACCCTAAAGCATGTGCATTGGCTATTTGCGACATCAAAGCCAACA
TGGTTTCTATACCATGACGTTTTAAGCCATAACGACGCTCATAGTTCGAGCCCAAGGCTCGATCCAACGC
TCTGAAAAAATTCAAGCAGATTTCTTTTAGCGAACCATTATGCGAGCAGTCTATTTTCAAATACACCACC
TGCTCTACATTGAGTTCACGATGGTAAATCACCTGAGGATACGTGGCTAGAATACGATGAAGAGAGGTCG
TCTTCCCACTACCAGAACAACCAATTAACAATAAGCTTTGTGCCGTAGATCGTGCCTCCTCAAAGCGAAA
TGTCTCCAACTCTCCCGTTTGAACACGCTCATAACCATTTTGTAAATGCTTTTGTAAATCTCCTGTTTTA
GGATTTCTGCCTACGTAGCCACCTCGAATCATGACCGAAATACGCTCACTTAGTAGCAAATGCGTACCTA
ATGGCTGAAAATAGTCATCTGGAATACGACAAATGGTATGAGCTCTGATAACACGGGACTTTTGCAAGTC
AGAGGAAGTAAGCTGTAAAGAGGATTTCAGTGATGCAGCACTATTCACTGACTCTTGTAATGGTGGTAAG
GCCTCGATAAAAGGATTATCACGATAAGCCTCTACCCCCGTATCACGATAAACTGCTTGAATCCGGGTAG
CACTCATGACTCATCCTTTTCTGGTGGATCCTGAAATAATTCAGGCACGTATGTGGGTAGGCTGTAATCT
TCTTGATCATCCGCTTCCACTGCGTTGAAAGGAATAACTTTAGCCTCATCACCTGAAGAGCTTGGCTTCA
AATGCTCCGCACGTTTTTTACGCTCCGAGGTCACGGCTTCTTTTTTATTAGTTTTAATCTGCTTAATGCG
TGTTGATTTGGGCTCAGTAGTACTGGGCGTTAACTTATTCGCTTTCTGAATGGTTTGCTGAATAAACGCC
TCAAGCTCCCTGCGTTTAGTTAACTCATCCTGCTTCGCATTGGCTTTATTGTGTTTTTCTTGTGCTTGTA
TATCCCAAACCTCCCAAAATGAGAGACCTTTAAACTGCCGACTACGTTCCGTCAGATTACAGCGCCAAAA
TACACGGCTGCCAACTTGCGGAAACAAATAAATCGTATCAACCAGCACTGGGTCATAAGCCGCTTCTAAA
TGTTGAGGTCTAGCTATATCAGTGCTCCGCTGCAACCAACCCTCACGCAGAATCTCTGACCCCGAGTAAT
ACAAACCCCACAAATTAACGCCAAATGAAGAAATAGAGACCTTTCGGCGAGGCAGTAACGCTACTCGCAA
CTGCTCTTGCTCCACAGCCCTTAAACTACCTGTACGATGCTGCATACCCCATTGCCATAGCTGGACAGGA
ATAGACGGTAAATCTGTAGGAAAATCAGCATCTCGATCGTATTTATCCATCACCAGATGGTTATTTCTGA
ATAAGATCGTACGCAAAATAATTTGTGTGAACTCAAATACCGACAGAGATGCATCTAACCTATAGTCTGT
TTCACCATGGCTTTTGATCCGACTGCCCTCTACAATGCCAGGTGCAAAGGACTTAAACTCGGCTTGTAGT
GTTCTAAAAGTGCTTTCCACTATGCCTTTAGCATCGCCACGTCTAGGTGGAGCACTTTCCACTCGCACAT
TAAAACTAGAAACTAAGGCTTCGACCTGATGACTCATTAATTCGCCACGGTCCGCTAGCAACACATCTGG
CAAACCTACACACGGCCAGTCTGAGCTACTAATCTCAATATCATGCTGGGCACAAATGGCCGTTTTGTCA
GAGCAAGCATTTACAAAAGCCTGCATCGCCACCACATAAGACGGATTTTCAAAGCCGATATAAAAGCCCG
TGATCATCCGACTAAACACATCAATCACAATGTAAAGCGTTGGTCTTCCTATGATTTTTTGGCGATCATG
ATGATCCACTAAATAAATATCAGCAATCGTGGCATCAATCTCATAACGACTCCCAGGGCCTAACGCCTGA
GAAGTGGCTGTACTACTTAAGGGTCGTACGTCTTTTTTATATACCCCTGCTTTAACTCTAGACTTTAAGC
GCTGAGCTTTAGGGTATTCTCGATCATAAAAATAACGAAACTGACGTAGTGTTGGGTAATCCTCTTGGGG
AATGCGAGGAAAATACTGAGCAAACAAGTCCACAAATCGTCTATAGGCAACGGTGGTCTTTGTACCTTTT
TGATTTAACAGGTGCTTTTCTATGGTCAACCTAAAAAGGCGTTCAATCTCGGGCGTTACCTTGGTTCCTT
CACCCTTACCATATTCTCTGGCTCGGCCAATCTTTGCTGTTCCTGTCGCTGAACGTCTTTCCCCTGGTGC
ACCGCTGTTTTTGTAGTCAGGAATTAATGCATTAGGCGTTTGACCACGCTGCCAGTAACGGCGTAACAAC
TTATAAACTGTAGCCTTAGTAACCTTATGTTCTTGGACCACATGCTCAACGAGTTCGCTTCTGACTTTAG
GGTCGAAACGATCCTTACTATTAATAATAGGAAGAATTTTTCGATAATCCTCCTCGCGCTTCTGGAAGCT
GACAGAATCTACAGACGGCTCTTCTAAATCAAGATGTACATAAGGGTCATCAGTTCTAACTAAGCGGCCT
TCATCTAAATACTGCATTAGCAACAACTCAGCCCTAGCTTGTGGAACTCCTTTATCAGCGCTTATTTGCA
TCCAGACAACTTGGCCATCCTCTATAGCCAAAATGCGATACGGATCATTATCAAATAGCACAACCTCATT
AATTTGCCACATAGCGCAACTCCTCCATATTCACTACTTGGCTAATACAGAGATCTGCACACTTATTTGC
CCTGAAAGACTTATAAATATTGAACTTAATAAAACCATTTGCGGTTAAGGCTCGTATCTCACTCAATGTT
TTGCCTAACTCCAAATCATAAGCAATATCAACCTGCTTACAGACATTGATAATGTTTTCATCTCCTTTTT
CTTGCAGGATATGGGCCAATGGGGATAGTTGTGCTAAAAGCTCCGCAGAAACTTCTTCTGTTTTCACTGA
ATAAAGCCATTCAATATTTTCTTTTACTACGGGATTTATTTCTTTATCAGTAAAAATGAACCAAGGAATT
TGCTTTTGCTGCCAATAGCGACGCTCTAGTTCTAGTTTTTCTAAGGTACGCTCGTCTTGTAAGGCTGCTG
CAGGTTTGACTTGAATAGCAAACTGCTCAAAAGGACCATCTTTGCAGTCCACTAAAAAATCAGTAGACAT
AACCTGATCTACACCACGAATAACAGGATGCTTAATACCACTATCTATTGCAATCTGCCTGGTATCACTA
GGTAATAAGGGGAACTGCTCGCGTATATCTAGCACGCTGCTCTCCCACTCAAGACTGAGAAAAACAGCAA
GCTCTAAGTCAGATAGCAAATGATGGACTCGTCCCGTCTTATGAGAATAAATACGGTGGGAACGACCTGA
AGAAGGAACTTCTTGTACTGTTAGCCATGGAATATAGTCTTTACCATGCCCTTGGCCACGCCCCTCTTTA
ATACGACGGGCAATTTGCACTTCAGAAAATGAAGAGTTTGCTTTAGCCATAACAAAAGTCCAGTATGCTT
TTTCACAGCATAACTGGACTGATTTCAGTTTACAACTATTCTGTCTAGTTTAAGACTTGGGTACCGAGCT
CGAATTCGCTAGCCCAAAAAAACGGGTATGGAGAAACAGTAGAGAGTTGCGATAAAAAGCGTCAGGTAGG
ATCCGCTAATCTTATGGATAAAAATGCTATGGCATAGCAAAGTGTGACGCCGTGCAAATAATCAATGTGG
ACTTTTCTGCCGTGATTATAGACACTTTTGTTACGCGTTTTTGTCATGGCTTTGGTCCCGCTTTGTTACA
GAATGCTTTTAATAAGCGGGGTTACCGGTTTGGTTAGCGAGAAGAGCCAGTAAAAGACGCAGTGACGGCA
ATGTCTGATGCAATATGGACAATTGGTTTCTTCTCTGAATGGCGGGAGTATGAAAAGTATGGCTGAAGCG
CAAAATGATCCCCTGCTGCCGGGATACTCGTTTAATGCCCATCTGGTGGCGGGTTTAACGCCGATTGAGG
CCAACGGTTATCTCGATTTTTTTATCGACCGACCGCTGGGAATGAAAGGTTATATTCTCAATCTCACCAT
TCGCGGTCAGGGGGTGGTGAAAAATCAGGGACGAGAATTTGTTTGCCGACCGGGTGATATTTTGCTGTTC
CCGCCAGGAGAGATTCATCACTACGGTCGTCATCCGGAGGCTCGCGAATGGTATCACCAGTGGGTTTACT
TTCGTCCGCGCGCCTACTGGCATGAATGGCTTAACTGGCCGTCAATATTTGCCAATACGGGGTTCTTTCG
CCCGGATGAAGCGCACCAGCCGCATTTCAGCGACCTGTTTGGGCAAATCATTAACGCCGGGCAAGGGGAA
GGGCGCTATTCGGAGCTGCTGGCGATAAATCTGCTTGAGCAATTGTTACTGCGGCGCATGGAAGCGATTA
ACGAGTCGCTCCATCCACCGATGGATAATCGGGTACGCGAGGCTTGTCAGTACATCAGCGATCACCTGGC
AGACAGCAATTTTGATATCGCCAGCGTCGCACAGCATGTTTGCTTGTCGCCGTCGCGTCTGTCACATCTT
TTCCGCCAGCAGTTAGGGATTAGCGTCTTAAGCTGGCGCGAGGACCAACGTATCAGCCAGGCGAAGCTGC
TTTTGAGCACCACCCGGATGCCTATCGCCACCGTCGGTCGCAATGTTGGTTTTGACGATCAACTCTATTT
CTCGCGGGTATTTAAAAAATGCACCGGGGCCAGCCCGAGCGAGTTCCGTGCCGGTTGTGAAGAAAAAGTG
AATGATGTAGCCGTCAAGTTGTCATAATTGGTAACGAATCAGACAATTGACGGCTTGACGGAGTAGCATA
GGGTTTGCAGAATCCCTGCTTCGTCCATTTGACAGGCACATTATGCATCGATGATAAGCTGTCAAACATG
AGCAGATCCTCTACGCCGGACGCATCGTGGCCTGTGGGCGGACAATAAAGTCTTAAACTGAACAAAATAG
ATCTAAACTATGACAATAAAGTCTTAAACTAGACAGAATAGTTGTAAACTGAAATCAGTCCAGTTATGCT
GTGAAAAAGCATACTGGACTTTTGTTATGGCTAAAGCAAACTCTTCATTTTCTGAAGTGCAAATTGCCCG
TCGTATTAAAGAGGGGCGTGGGGTCGACGCGGCCGTGGCGCGCCTCCTAGGTGCTCGAGTGGCGGCCGCT
ATTGACCC
Features (pLannotate 1.2.2; 30 found; start..end, strand, type, name):
     91..119     +  promoter       Pc promoter: intI1 (promoter lies within the coding sequence); class 1 integron promoter
    308..841     +  CDS            GmR: gentamycin acetyltransferase; aacC1; confers resistance to gentamycin
    849..1166    +  CDS            tnpA (fragment): TN5P_ECOLX - Also known as tnp. Experimental evidence at protein level: Swiss-Prot protein existence level 1. Mediates transposition of transposon Tn5 by a 'cut and paste' mechanism. First, the monomeric transposase binds the 19 bp inverted DNA repeats flanking the transposon. Then, dimerization of the DNA- bound transposase creates a synaptic DNA complex. After nicking of the first DNA strand, excision of the transposon proceeds through a series of intermediates. The transposase then mediates the insertion of the transposon at a new site by strand transfer. The activity of the wild- type tran
   1203..1898    +  CDS            mScarlet-I: mScarlet-I is a basic (constitutively fluorescent) red fluorescent protein published in 2016, derived from synthetic construct. It is reported to be a rapidly-maturing monomer with moderate acid sensitivity.
   1919..2013    +  terminator     lambda t0 terminator: transcription terminator from phage lambda
   2028..2056    +  promoter       cat promoter (fragment): promoter of the E. coli cat gene encoding chloramphenicol acetyltransferase
   2057..2713    +  CDS            cat: CAT_ECOLX - Experimental evidence at protein level: Swiss-Prot protein existence level 1. This enzyme is an effector of chloramphenicol resistance in bacteria. From Escherichia coli. This protein is used as a marker in many commonly used cloning vectors, such as pACYC184.
   2781..2867    +  terminator     rrnB T1 terminator: Escherichia coli rrnB; transcription terminator T1 from the E. coli rrnB gene
   2978..3143    -  mobile_element Tn7L: mini-Tn7 element (left end of the Tn7 transposon) Tn7
   3576..4526    -  CDS            Rep101(Ts): temperature-sensitive version of the RepA protein needed for replication with the pSC101 origin (Armstrong et al., 1984); rep101 encoding an A56V mutation
   4574..4796    -  rep_origin     pSC101 ori: low-copy replication origin that requires the Rep101 protein
   5281..5533    -  CDS            TcR (fragment): tetracycline efflux protein; tet; confers resistance to tetracycline
   5536..5645    +  oriT           oriT: incP origin of transfer
   5646..5774    -  rep_origin     f1 ori (fragment) (sequence partly withheld): f1 bacteriophage origin of replication; arrow indicates direction of (+) strand synthesis
   5816..6676    -  CDS            AmpR: β-lactamase; bla; confers resistance to ampicillin, carbenicillin, and related antibiotics
   6677..6768    -  promoter       AmpR promoter: bla
   6787..6814    -  terminator     rrnB T2 terminator: transcription terminator T2 from the E. coli rrnB gene
   6906..6992    -  terminator     rrnB T1 terminator: Escherichia coli rrnB; transcription terminator T1 from the E. coli rrnB gene
   6994..7109    -  ncRNA          5S rRNA: Accession: RF00001 - 5S ribosomal RNA
   7195..7232    -  misc_feature   MCS (fragment): pUC18/19 multiple cloning site
   7233..7622    -  CDS            tnsE (fragment): TNSE_ECOLX - Experimental evidence at protein level: Swiss-Prot protein existence level 1. TnsABC + TnsD promote high-frequency insertion of Tn7 into a specific target site known as att-Tn7 whereas TnsABC + TnsE promote low-frequency insertion into many different sites. From Escherichia coli.
   7629..9152    -  CDS            tnsD: TNSD_ECOLX - Protein predicted: Swiss-Prot protein existence level 4. TnsABC + TnsD promote high-frequency insertion of Tn7 into a specific target site known as att-Tn7 whereas TnsABC + TnsE promote low-frequency insertion into many different sites. From Escherichia coli.
   9158..10822   -  CDS            tnsC: TNSC_ECOLX - Experimental evidence at protein level: Swiss-Prot protein existence level 1. TnsABC + TnsD promote high-frequency insertion of Tn7 into a specific target site known as att-Tn7 whereas TnsABC + TnsE promote low-frequency insertion into many different sites. From Escherichia coli.
  10822..12927   -  CDS            tnsB: TNSB_ECOLX - Experimental evidence at protein level: Swiss-Prot protein existence level 1. Sequence-specific, DNA-binding protein required for Tn7 transposition. Recognizes sequences necessary for recombination at both left and right ends of Tn7 and, together with TnsA, forms the transposase. TnsB executes the 5'-DNA strand breakage and joining reactions. From Escherichia coli.
  12917..13735   -  CDS            tnsA: TNSA_ECOLX - Experimental evidence at protein level: Swiss-Prot protein existence level 1. Required for Tn7 transposition. Forms the transposase, together with TnsB. TnsA executes the 5'-DNA strand breakage reaction. TnsABC and TnsD promote high-frequency insertion of Tn7 into a specific target site known as ATT-Tn7 whereas TnsABC and TnsD promote low- frequency insertion into many different sites. From Escherichia coli.
  13814..13832   -  misc_feature   MCS (fragment): pUC18/19 multiple cloning site
  13853..14137   -  promoter       araBAD promoter: araBAD; promoter of the L-arabinose operon of E. coli; the araC regulatory gene is transcribed in the opposite direction (Guzman et al., 1995)
  14164..15042   +  CDS            araC: L-arabinose regulatory protein; araC
  15132..15150   -  promoter       tet promoter (fragment): E. coli promoter for tetracycline efflux protein gene
  15188..15386   -  mobile_element Tn7R (fragment): mini-Tn7 element (right end of the Tn7 transposon) Tn7
