[The description below was written by a language model from this plasmid's Addgene catalogue record and pLannotate feature annotations shown in this document.]
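Description:
pMRE-Tn7-145 is a low-copy miniTn7 delivery plasmid built on the pGRG36 backbone, designed to place a constitutively expressed red fluorescent protein gene into bacterial chromosomes. It replicates from the pSC101 origin using a temperature-sensitive Rep101 protein, which explains the permissive 30°C growth temperature and allows the plasmid to be lost at higher temperatures after transposition. The backbone carries an ampicillin resistance gene for maintenance in E. coli and an incP oriT, so it can be mobilised by conjugation from a donor such as the listed S17-1 lambda pir strain. Small annotated fragments of an f1 origin, a tetracycline resistance gene and a Tn5 transposase appear to be cloning remnants.

The transposable segment lies between the Tn7R and Tn7L ends, spanning the start of the circular sequence. It contains a gentamicin acetyltransferase gene downstream of a class 1 integron Pc promoter, the mScarlet-I coding sequence followed by the lambda t0 terminator, and a chloramphenicol acetyltransferase gene with its own promoter fragment and an rrnB T1 terminator. Gentamicin and chloramphenicol resistance therefore travel with the reporter and select for integrants. The feature table does not annotate a dedicated promoter directly upstream of mScarlet-I, so the element driving its constitutive expression is not stated in the record.

Outside the transposon ends, tnsA, tnsB, tnsC and tnsD, plus a tnsE fragment, sit under the arabinose-responsive araBAD promoter with araC. TnsABC together with TnsD directs high-frequency, site-specific insertion at the chromosomal att-Tn7 site. The plasmid belongs to a toolbox of broad host-range plasmids and chromosomal insertion vectors for fluorescently labelling bacteria, here giving stable chromosomal red tagging.
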