Addgene plasmid #118561: pMRE-Tn7-145
Purpose: miniTn7 plasmid to deliver constitutively expressed fluorescent protein genes in bacteria
Depositing lab: Mitja Remus-Emsermann. Depositing organization: University of Canterbury. Publication: Chromatic Bacteria - A Broad Host-Range Plasmid and Chromosomal Insertion Toolbox for Fluorescent Protein Expression in Bacteria. Schlechter RO, Jun H, Bernach M, Oso S, Boyd E, Munoz-Lintz DA, Dobson RCJ, Remus DM, Remus-Emsermann MNP. Front Microbiol. 2018 Dec 12;9:3052. doi: 10.3389/fmicb.2018.03052. eCollection 2018. PubMed 30631309.
Backbone
  Vector backbone: pGRG36
  Vector type: Bacterial Expression ; miniTn7 delivery vector
  Selectable markers: Gentamicin ; Chloramphenicol/
Growth in bacteria
  Bacterial resistance: Ampicillin, 100 μg/mL
  Growth temperature: 30°C
  Growth strain: E. coli S17-1 lambda pir
  Copy number: Low Copy
Gene/Insert
  Gene/Insert name: mScarlet-I
  Species: Synthetic
  Cloning method: Restriction Enzyme; 5′ cloning site Unknown (unknown if destroyed)
Resource information
  A portion of this plasmid was derived from a plasmid made by: pTriEx-RhoA-wt_mScarlet-I_SGFP2
Terms and licenses: Academic/Nonprofit Terms; Industry Terms: Not Available to Industry
Depositor comments: Please visit https://www.biorxiv.org/content/early/2018/09/07/402172 for bioRxiv preprint.
How to cite: pMRE-Tn7-145 was a gift from Mitja Remus-Emsermann (Addgene plasmid # 118561 ; http://n2t.net/addgene:118561 ; RRID:Addgene_118561)
